>Addgene plasmid #248036 | pGIPZ EF1a eIL15 IRES mNeonGreen-P2A-Puro | addgene full sequence | sequence record 497731 | Addgene NGS Result
TGGAAGGGCTAATTCACTCCCAAAGAAGACAAGATATCCTTGATCTGTGGATCTACCACACACAAGGCTA
CTTCCCTGATTAGCAGAACTACACACCAGGGCCAGGGGTCAGATATCCACTGACCTTTGGATGGTGCTAC
AAGCTAGTACCAGTTGAGCCAGATAAGGTAGAAGAGGCCAATAAAGGAGAGAACACCAGCTTGTTACACC
CTGTGAGCCTGCATGGGATGGATGACCCGGAGAGAGAAGTGTTAGAGTGGAGGTTTGACAGCCGCCTAGC
ATTTCATCACGTGGCCCGAGAGCTGCATCCGGAGTACTTCAAGAACTGCTGATATCGAGCTTGCTACAAG
GGACTTTCCGCTGGGGACTTTCCAGGGAGGCGTGGCCTGGGCGGGACTGGGGAGTGGCGAGCCCTCAGAT
CCTGCATATAAGCAGCTGCTTTTTGCCTGTACTGGGTCTCTCTGGTTAGACCAGATCTGAGCCTGGGAGC
TCTCTGGCTAACTAGGGAACCCACTGCTTAAGCCTCAATAAAGCTTGCCTTGAGTGCTTCAAGTAGTGTG
TGCCCGTCTGTTGTGTGACTCTGGTAACTAGAGATCCCTCAGACCCTTTTAGTCAGTGTGGAAAATCTCT
AGCAGTGGCGCCCGAACAGGGACTTGAAAGCGAAAGGGAAACCAGAGGAGCTCTCTCGACGCAGGACTCG
GCTTGCTGAAGCGCGCACGGCAAGAGGCGAGGGGCGGCGACTGGTGAGTACGCCAAAAATTTTGACTAGC
GGAGGCTAGAAGGAGAGAGATGGGTGCGAGAGCGTCAGTATTAAGCGGGGGAGAATTAGATCGCGATGGG
AAAAAATTCGGTTAAGGCCAGGGGGAAAGAAAAAATATAAATTAAAACATATAGTATGGGCAAGCAGGGA
GCTAGAACGATTCGCAGTTAATCCTGGCCTGTTAGAAACATCAGAAGGCTGTAGACAAATACTGGGACAG
CTACAACCATCCCTTCAGACAGGATCAGAAGAACTTAGATCATTATATAATACAGTAGCAACCCTCTATT
GTGTGCATCAAAGGATAGAGATAAAAGACACCAAGGAAGCTTTAGACAAGATAGAGGAAGAGCAAAACAA
AAGTAAGACCACCGCACAGCAAGCGGCCGGCCGCTGATCTTCAGACCTGGAGGAGGAGATATGAGGGACA
ATTGGAGAAGTGAATTATATAAATATAAAGTAGTAAAAATTGAACCATTAGGAGTAGCACCCACCAAGGC
AAAGAGAAGAGTGGTGCAGAGAGAAAAAAGAGCAGTGGGAATAGGAGCTTTGTTCCTTGGGTTCTTGGGA
GCAGCAGGAAGCACTATGGGCGCAGCGTCAATGACGCTGACGGTACAGGCCAGACAATTATTGTCTGGTA
TAGTGCAGCAGCAGAACAATTTGCTGAGGGCTATTGAGGCGCAACAGCATCTGTTGCAACTCACAGTCTG
GGGCATCAAGCAGCTCCAGGCAAGAATCCTGGCTGTGGAAAGATACCTAAAGGATCAACAGCTCCTGGGG
ATTTGGGGTTGCTCTGGAAAACTCATTTGCACCACTGCTGTGCCTTGGAATGCTAGTTGGAGTAATAAAT
CTCTGGAACAGATTTGGAATCACACGACCTGGATGGAGTGGGACAGAGAAATTAACAATTACACAAGCTT
AATACACTCCTTAATTGAAGAATCGCAAAACCAGCAAGAAAAGAATGAACAAGAATTATTGGAATTAGAT
AAATGGGCAAGTTTGTGGAATTGGTTTAACATAACAAATTGGCTGTGGTATATAAAATTATTCATAATGA
TAGTAGGAGGCTTGGTAGGTTTAAGAATAGTTTTTGCTGTACTTTCTATAGTGAATAGAGTTAGGCAGGG
ATATTCACCATTATCGTTTCAGACCCACCTCCCAACCCCGAGGGGACCCGACAGGCCCGAAGGAATAGAA
GAAGAAGGTGGAGAGAGAGACAGAGACAGATCCATTCGATTAGTGAACGGATCGGCACTGCGTGCGCCAA
TTCTGCAGACAAATGGCAGTATTCATCCACAATTTTAAAAGAAAAGGGGGGATTGGGGGGTACAGTGCAG
GGGAAAGAATAGTAGACATAATAGCAACAGACATACAAACTAAAGAATTACAAAAACAAATTACAAAAAT
TCAAAATTTTCGGGTTTATTACAGGGACAGCAGAGATCCAGTTTGGTTAGTACCGGGCCCGCTCTAGTCC
GGAATCAGTCCTGCTCCTCGGCCACGAAGTGCACGCAGTTGCCGGCCGGGTCGCGCAGGGCGAACTCCCG
CCCCCACGGCTGCTCGCCGATCTCGGTCATGGCCGGCCCGGAGGCGTCCCGGAAGTTCGTGGACACGACC
TCCGACCACTCGGCGTACAGCTCGTCCAGGCCGCGCACCCACACCCAGGCCAGGGTGTTGTCCGGCACCA
CCTGGTCCTGGACCGCGCTGATGAACAGGGTCACGTCGTCCCGGACCACACCGGCGAAGTCGTCCTCCAC
GAAGTCCCGGGAGAACCCGAGCCGGTCGGTCCAGAACTCGACCGCTCCGGCGACGTCGCGCGCGGTGAGC
ACCGGAACGGCACTGGTCAACTTGGCCATGGTGGCCCTCCTATAGTGAGTCGTATTATACTATGCCGATA
TACTATGCCGATGATTAATTGTCAACACGTGCTGCAGGTCCGAGGTTCTAGAGAGTAATTCATACAAAAG
GACTCGCCCCTGCCTTGGGGAATCCCAGGGACCGTCGTTAAACTCCCACTAACGTAGAACCCAGAGATCG
CTGCGTTCCCGCCCCCTCACCCGCCCGCTCTCGTCATCACTGAGGTGGAGAAGAGCATGCGTGAGGCTCC
GGTGCCCGTCAGTGGGCAGAGCGCACATCGCCCACAGTCCCCGAGAAGTTGGGGGGAGGGGTCGGCAATT
GAACCGGTGCCTAGAGAAGGTGGCGCGGGGTAAACTGGGAAAGTGATGTCGTGTACTGGCTCCGCCTTTT
TCCCGAGGGTGGGGGAGAACCGTATATAAGTGCAGTAGTCGCCGTGAACGTTCTTTTTCGCAACGGGTTT
GCCGCCAGAACACAGGTAAGTGCCGTGTGTGGTTCCCGCGGGCCTGGCCTCTTTACGGGTTATGGCCCTT
GCGTGCCTTGAATTACTTCCACGCCCCTGGCTGCAGTACGTGATTCTTGATCCCGAGCTTCGGGTTGGAA
GTGGGTGGGAGAGTTCGAGGCCTTGCGCTTAAGGAGCCCCTTCGCCTCGTGCTTGAGTTGAGGCCTGGCT
TGGGCGCTGGGGCCGCCGCGTGCGAATCTGGTGGCACCTTCGCGCCTGTCTCGCTGCTTTCGATAAGTCT
CTAGCCATTTAAAATTTTTGATGACCTGCTGCGACGCTTTTTTTCTGGCAAGATAGTCTTGTAAATGCGG
GCCAAGATCTGCACACTGGTATTTCGGTTTTTGGGGCCGCGGGCGGCGACGGGGCCCGTGCGTCCCAGCG
CACATGTTCGGCGAGGCGGGGCCTGCGAGCGCGGCCACCGAGAATCGGACGGGGGTAGTCTCAAGCTGGC
CGGCCTGCTCTGGTGCCTGGCCTCGCGCCGCCGTGTATCGCCCCGCCCTGGGCGGCAAGGCTGGCCCGGT
CGGCACCAGTTGCGTGAGCGGAAAGATGGCCGCTTCCCGGCCCTGCTGCAGGGAGCTCAAAATGGAGGAC
GCGGCGCTCGGGAGAGCGGGCGGGTGAGTCACCCACACAAAGGAAAAGGGCCTTTCCGTCCTCAGCCGTC
GCTTCATGTGACTCCACGGAGTACCGGGCGCCGTCCAGGCACCTCGATTAGTTCTCGAGCTTTTGGAGTA
CGTCGTCTTTAGGTTGGGGGGAGGGGTTTTATGCGATGGAGTTTCCCCACACTGAGTGGGTGGAGACTGA
AGTTAGGCCAGCTTGGCACTTGATGTAATTCTCCTTGGAATTTGCCCTTTTTGAGTTTGGATCTTGGTTC
ATTCTCAAGCCTCAGACAGTGGTTCAAAGTTTTTTTCTTCCATTTCAGGTGTCGTGAGAGCTCGTTTAGT
GAACCGTCAGATCGCCTGGAGACGCCATCCACGCTGTTTTGACCTCCATAGAAGAGAACGGGACCGATCC
AAATTCTCGAGGCTAGCGCCACCATGGCTCCTCGGAGAGCCAGAGGCTGTAGAACACTTGGACTGCCCGC
TCTGCTGCTGCTCCTGCTTCTTAGACCTCCTGCCACCAGAGGCATCACATGCCCTCCACCTATGTCTGTG
GAACACGCCGACATCTGGGTCAAGAGCTACAGCCTGTACTCCAGAGAGCGGTACATCTGCAACAGCGGCT
TCAAGAGAAAGGCCGGCACCAGCAGCCTGACCGAGTGTGTGCTGAACAAGGCCACCAATGTGGCCCACTG
GACCACACCTAGCCTGAAGTGTATCAGAGATCCTGCTCTGGTGCATCAAAGACCTGCTCCACCAAGCGGA
GGATCTGGCGGTGGAGGTAGCGGAGGCGGTTCAGGAGGTGGAGGGTCTCTCCAGAATTGGGTCAACGTGA
TCTCCGACCTGAAGAAGATCGAGGACCTGATCCAGTCCATGCACATCGACGCCACACTGTATACCGAGAG
CGACGTGCACCCCAGCTGTAAAGTGACCGCCATGAAGTGCTTTCTGCTGGAACTGCAAGTGATCAGCCTG
GAAAGCGGCGACGCCAGCATCCACGACACCGTGGAAAACCTGATCATCCTGGCCAACAACAGCCTGAGCA
GCAACGGCAATGTGACCGAGTCCGGCTGCAAAGAGTGCGAGGAACTGGAAGAGAAGAATATCAAAGAGTT
CCTCCAGAGCTTCGTGCACATCGTGCAGATGTTCATCAACACCAGCTGAGCGGCCGCGGATCCGCCCCTC
TCCCTCCCCCCCCCCTAACGTTACTGGCCGAAGCCGCTTGGAATAAGGCCGGTGTGCGTTTGTCTATATG
TTATTTTCCACCATATTGCCGTCTTTTGGCAATGTGAGGGCCCGGAAACCTGGCCCTGTCTTCTTGACGA
GCATTCCTAGGGGTCTTTCCCCTCTCGCCAAAGGAATGCAAGGTCTGTTGAATGTCGTGAAGGAAGCAGT
TCCTCTGGAAGCTTCTTGAAGACAAACAACGTCTGTAGCGACCCTTTGCAGGCAGCGGAACCCCCCACCT
GGCGACAGGTGCCTCTGCGGCCAAAAGCCACGTGTATAAGATACACCTGCAAAGGCGGCACAACCCCAGT
GCCACGTTGTGAGTTGGATAGTTGTGGAAAGAGTCAAATGGCTCTCCTCAAGCGTATTCAACAAGGGGCT
GAAGGATGCCCAGAAGGTACCCCATTGTATGGGATCTGATCTGGGGCCTCGGTACACATGCTTTACATGT
GTTTAGTCGAGGTTAAAAAAACGTCTAGGCCCCCCGAACCACGGGGACGTGGTTTTCCTTTGAAAAACAC
GATGATAATATGGCCACAACCATGGGAACTAGTATGGTTTCCAAGGGCGAAGAGGACAATATGGCCAGCC
TGCCTGCCACACACGAGCTGCACATCTTTGGCAGCATCAACGGCGTGGACTTCGACATGGTCGGACAAGG
CACCGGCAATCCCAACGACGGCTACGAGGAACTGAACCTGAAGTCCACAAAGGGCGACCTCCAGTTCAGC
CCCTGGATTCTGGTGCCTCACATCGGCTACGGCTTCCACCAGTACCTGCCTTATCCTGACGGCATGAGCC
CTTTCCAGGCCGCCATGGTTGATGGCTCTGGCTACCAGGTCCACCGGACCATGCAGTTTGAGGATGGCGC
TTCCCTGACCGTGAACTACAGATACACCTACGAGGGCAGCCACATCAAAGGCGAGGCCCAAGTGAAAGGC
ACAGGCTTCCCTGCTGATGGCCCCGTGATGACCAATTCTCTGACAGCCGCCGACTGGTGCAGAAGCAAGA
AAACATACCCCAACGACAAGACCATCATCAGCACCTTCAAGTGGTCCTACACCACCGGCAACGGCAAGCG
GTACAGAAGCACCGCCAGAACCACCTACACCTTCGCCAAACCTATGGCCGCCAACTACCTGAAGAACCAG
CCTATGTACGTGTTCCGCAAGACCGAGCTGAAGCACTCCAAGACAGAACTGAACTTCAAAGAGTGGCAGA
AAGCCTTCACCGACGTGATGGGCATGGACGAACTCTACAAAGCCACGAACTTCAGCCTGCTGAAGCAGGC
TGGAGACGTGGAGGAGAACCCTGGACCCATGGCCACCGAGTACAAGCCCACGGTGCGCCTCGCCACCCGC
GACGACGTCCCCCGGGCCGTACGCACCCTCGCCGCCGCGTTCGCCGACTACCCCGCCACGCGCCACACCG
TCGACCCGGACCGCCACATCGAGCGGGTCACCGAGCTGCAAGAACTCTTCCTCACGCGCGTCGGGCTCGA
CATCGGCAAGGTGTGGGTCGCGGACGACGGCGCCGCGGTGGCGGTCTGGACCACGCCGGAGAGCGTCGAA
GCGGGGGCGGTGTTCGCCGAGATCGGCTCGCGCATGGCCGAGTTGAGCGGTTCCCGGCTGGCCGCGCAGC
AACAGATGGAAGGCCTCCTGGCGCCGCACCGGCCCAAGGAGCCCGCGTGGTTCCTGGCCACCGTCGGCGT
CTCGCCCGACCACCAGGGCAAGGGTCTGGGCAGCGCCGTCGTGCTCCCCGGAGTGGAGGCGGCCGAGCGC
GCTGGGGTGCCCGCCTTCCTGGAGACCTCCGCGCCCCGCAACCTCCCCTTCTACGAGCGGCTCGGCTTCA
CCGTCACCGCCGACGTCGAGGTGCCCGAAGGACCGCGCACCTGGTGCATGACCCGCAAGCCCGGTGCCTG
ATGTACAAGTAGGTCGACAATCAACCTCTGGATTACAAAATTTGTGAAAGATTGACTGGTATTCTTAACT
ATGTTGCTCCTTTTACGCTATGTGGATACGCTGCTTTAATGCCTTTGTATCATGCTATTGCTTCCCGTAT
GGCTTTCATTTTCTCCTCCTTGTATAAATCCTGGTTGCTGTCTCTTTATGAGGAGTTGTGGCCCGTTGTC
AGGCAACGTGGCGTGGTGTGCACTGTGTTTGCTGACGCAACCCCCACTGGTTGGGGCATTGCCACCACCT
GTCAGCTCCTTTCCGGGACTTTCGCTTTCCCCCTCCCTATTGCCACGGCGGAACTCATCGCCGCCTGCCT
TGCCCGCTGCTGGACAGGGGCTCGGCTGTTGGGCACTGACAATTCCGTGGTGTTGTCGGGGAAGCTGACG
TCCTTTCCATGGCTGCTCGCCTGTGTTGCCACCTGGATTCTGCGCGGGACGTCCTTCTGCTACGTCCCTT
CGGCCCTCAATCCAGCGGACCTTCCTTCCCGCGGCCTGCTGCCGGCTCTGCGGCCTCTTCCGCGTCTTCG
CCTTCGCCCTCAGACGAGTCGGATCTCCCTTTGGGCCGCCTCCCCGCCTGGAATTCGAGCTCGGTACCTT
TAAGACCAATGACTTACAAGGCAGCTGTAGATCTTAGCCACTTTTTAAAAGAAAAGAGGGGACTGGAAGG
GCTAATTCACTCCCAACGAAGACAAGATCTGCTTTTTGCTTGTACTGGGTCTCTCTGGTTAGACCAGATC
TGAGCCTGGGAGCTCTCTGGCTAACTAGGGAACCCACTGCTTAAGCCTCAATAAAGCTTGCCTTGAGTGC
TTCAAGTAGTGTGTGCCCGTCTGTTGTGTGACTCTGGTAACTAGAGATCCCTCAGACCCTTTTAGTCAGT
GTGGAAAATCTCTAGCAGTAGTAGTTCATGTCATCTTATTATTCAGTATTTATAACTTGCAAAGAAATGA
ATATCAGAGAGTGAGAGGCCTTGACATTGTTTAAACCCGCTGATCAGCCTCGACTGTGCCTTCTAGTTGC
CAGCCATCTGTTGTTTGCCCCTCCCCCGTGCCTTCCTTGACCCTGGAAGGTGCCACTCCCACTGTCCTTT
CCTAATAAAATGAGGAAATTGCATCGCATTGTCTGAGTAGGTGTCATTCTATTCTGGGGGGTGGGGTGGG
GCAGGACAGCAAGGGGGAGGATTGGGAAGACAATAGCAGGCATGCTGGGGATGCGGTGGGCTCTATGGCT
TCTGAGGCGGAAAGAACCAGCTGGGGCTCTAGGGGGTATCCCC
[117 nt withheld, positions 8164-8280]
TCACGTTC
[91 nt withheld, positions 8289-8379]
A
[49 nt withheld, positions 8381-8429]
CCTTTGACGTTGGAGTCCACGTTCTTT
[37 nt withheld, positions 8457-8493]
ACCCTATCTCGGTCTATTCTTTTGATTTATAAGGGATTTTGCCGATTTCGGCCTATTGGTTAAAAAATGA
GCTGATTTAACAAAAATTTAACGCGAATTAATTCTGTGGAATGTGTGTCAGTTAGGGTGTGGAAAGTCCC
CAGGCTCCCCAGCAGGCAGAAGTATGCAAAGCATGCATCTCAATTAGTCAGCAACCAGGTGTGGAAAGTC
CCCAGGCTCCCCAGCAGGCAGAAGTATGCAAAGCATGCATCTCAATTAGTCAGCAACCATAGTCCCGCCC
CTAACTCCGCCCATCCCGCCCCTAACTCCGCCCAGTTCCGCCCATTCTCCGCCCCATGGCTGACTAATTT
TTTTTATTTATGCAGAGGCCGAGGCCGCCTCTGCCTCTGAGCTATTCCAGAAGTAGTGAGGAGGCTTTTT
TGGAGGCCTAGGCTTTTGCAAAAAGCTCCCGGGAGCTTGTATATCCATTTTCGGATCTGATCAGCACGTG
ATGAAAAAGCCTGAACTCACCGCGACGTCTGTCGAGAAGTTTCTGATCGAAAAGTTCGACAGCGTCTCCG
ACCTGATGCAGCTCTCGGAGGGCGAAGAATCTCGTGCTTTCAGCTTCGATGTAGGAGGGCGTGGATATGT
CCTGCGGGTAAATAGCTGCGCCGATGGTTTCTACAAAGATCGTTATGTTTATCGGCACTTTGCATCGGCC
GCGCTCCCGATTCCGGAAGTGCTTGACATTGGGGAATTCAGCGAGAGCCTGACCTATTGCATCTCCCGCC
GTGCACAGGGTGTCACGTTGCAAGACCTGCCTGAAACCGAACTGCCCGCTGTTCTGCAGCCGGTCGCGGA
GGCCATGGATGCGATCGCTGCGGCCGATCTTAGCCAGACGAGCGGGTTCGGCCCATTCGGACCGCAAGGA
ATCGGTCAATACACTACATGGCGTGATTTCATATGCGCGATTGCTGATCCCCATGTGTATCACTGGCAAA
CTGTGATGGACGACACCGTCAGTGCGTCCGTCGCGCAGGCTCTCGATGAGCTGATGCTTTGGGCCGAGGA
CTGCCCCGAAGTCCGGCACCTCGTGCACGCGGATTTCGGCTCCAACAATGTCCTGACGGACAATGGCCGC
ATAACAGCGGTCATTGACTGGAGCGAGGCGATGTTCGGGGATTCCCAATACGAGGTCGCCAACATCTTCT
TCTGGAGGCCGTGGTTGGCTTGTATGGAGCAGCAGACGCGCTACTTCGAGCGGAGGCATCCGGAGCTTGC
AGGATCGCCGCGGCTCCGGGCGTATATGCTCCGCATTGGTCTTGACCAACTCTATCAGAGCTTGGTTGAC
GGCAATTTCGATGATGCAGCTTGGGCGCAGGGTCGATGCGACGCAATCGTCCGATCCGGAGCCGGGACTG
TCGGGCGTACACAAATCGCCCGCAGAAGCGCGGCCGTCTGGACCGATGGCTGTGTAGAAGTACACGCCGA
TAGTGGAAACCGACGCCCCAGCACTCGTCCGAGGGCAAAGGAATAGCACGTGCTACGAGATTTCGATTCC
ACCGCCGCCTTCTATGAAAGGTTGGGCTTCGGAATCGTTTTCCGGGACGCCGGCTGGATGATCCTCCAGC
GCGGGGATCTCATGCTGGAGTTCTTCGCCCACCCCAACTTGTTTATTGCAGCTTATAATGGTTACAAATA
AAGCAATAGCATCACAAATTTCACAAATAAAGCATTTTTTTCACTGCATTCTAGTTGTGGTTTGTCCAAA
CTCATCAATGTATCTTATCATGTCTGTATACCGTCGACCTCTAGCTAGAGCTTGGCGTAATCATGGTCAT
AGCTGTTTCCTGTGTGAAATTGTTATCCGCTCACAATTCCACACAACATACGAGCCGGAAGCATAAAGTG
TAAAGCCTGGGGTGCCTAATGAGTGAGCTAACTCACATTAATTGCGTTGCGCTCACTGCCCGCTTTCCAG
TCGGGAAACCTGTCGTGCCAGCTGCATTAATGAATCGGCCAACGCGCGGGGAGAGGCGGTTTGCGTATTG
GGCGCTCTTCCGCTTCCTCGCTCACTGACTCGCTGCGCTCGGTCGTTCGGCTGCGGCGAGCGGTATCAGC
TCACTCAAAGGCGGTAATACGGTTATCCACAGAATCAGGGGATAACGCAGGAAAGAACATGTGAGCAAAA
GGCCAGCAAAAGGCCAGGAACCGTAAAAAGGCCGCGTTGCTGGCGTTTTTCCATAGGCTCCGCCCCCCTG
ACGAGCATCACAAAAATCGACGCTCAAGTCAGAGGTGGCGAAACCCGACAGGACTATAAAGATACCAGGC
GTTTCCCCCTGGAAGCTCCCTCGTGCGCTCTCCTGTTCCGACCCTGCCGCTTACCGGATACCTGTCCGCC
TTTCTCCCTTCGGGAAGCGTGGCGCTTTCTCATAGCTCACGCTGTAGGTATCTCAGTTCGGTGTAGGTCG
TTCGCTCCAAGCTGGGCTGTGTGCACGAACCCCCCGTTCAGCCCGACCGCTGCGCCTTATCCGGTAACTA
TCGTCTTGAGTCCAACCCGGTAAGACACGACTTATCGCCACTGGCAGCAGCCACTGGTAACAGGATTAGC
AGAGCGAGGTATGTAGGCGGTGCTACAGAGTTCTTGAAGTGGTGGCCTAACTACGGCTACACTAGAAGAA
CAGTATTTGGTATCTGCGCTCTGCTGAAGCCAGTTACCTTCGGAAAAAGAGTTGGTAGCTCTTGATCCGG
CAAACAAACCACCGCTGGTAGCGGTGGTTTTTTTGTTTGCAAGCAGCAGATTACGCGCAGAAAAAAAGGA
TCTCAAGAAGATCCTTTGATCTTTTCTACGGGGTCTGACGCTCAGTGGAACGAAAACTCACGTTAAGGGA
TTTTGGTCATGAGATTATCAAAAAGGATCTTCACCTAGATCCTTTTAAATTAAAAATGAAGTTTTAAATC
AATCTAAAGTATATATGAGTAAACTTGGTCTGACAGTTACCAATGCTTAATCAGTGAGGCACCTATCTCA
GCGATCTGTCTATTTCGTTCATCCATAGTTGCCTGACTCCCCGTCGTGTAGATAACTACGATACGGGAGG
GCTTACCATCTGGCCCCAGTGCTGCAATGATACCGCGAGACCCACGCTCACCGGCTCCAGATTTATCAGC
AATAAACCAGCCAGCCGGAAGGGCCGAGCGCAGAAGTGGTCCTGCAACTTTATCCGCCTCCATCCAGTCT
ATTAATTGTTGCCGGGAAGCTAGAGTAAGTAGTTCGCCAGTTAATAGTTTGCGCAACGTTGTTGCCATTG
CTACAGGCATCGTGGTGTCACGCTCGTCGTTTGGTATGGCTTCATTCAGCTCCGGTTCCCAACGATCAAG
GCGAGTTACATGATCCCCCATGTTGTGCAAAAAAGCGGTTAGCTCCTTCGGTCCTCCGATCGTTGTCAGA
AGTAAGTTGGCCGCAGTGTTATCACTCATGGTTATGGCAGCACTGCATAATTCTCTTACTGTCATGCCAT
CCGTAAGATGCTTTTCTGTGACTGGTGAGTACTCAACCAAGTCATTCTGAGAATAGTGTATGCGGCGACC
GAGTTGCTCTTGCCCGGCGTCAATACGGGATAATACCGCGCCACATAGCAGAACTTTAAAAGTGCTCATC
ATTGGAAAACGTTCTTCGGGGCGAAAACTCTCAAGGATCTTACCGCTGTTGAGATCCAGTTCGATGTAAC
CCACTCGTGCACCCAACTGATCTTCAGCATCTTTTACTTTCACCAGCGTTTCTGGGTGAGCAAAAACAGG
AAGGCAAAATGCCGCAAAAAAGGGAATAAGGGCGACACGGAAATGTTGAATACTCATACTCTTCCTTTTT
CAATATTATTGAAGCATTTATCAGGGTTATTGTCTCATGAGCGGATACATATTTGAATGTATTTAGAAAA
ATAAACAAATAGGGGTTCCGCGCACATTTCCCCGAAAAGTGCCACCTGACGTCGACGGATCGGGAGATCA
ACTTGTTTATTGCAGCTTATAATGGTTACAAATAAAGCAATAGCATCACAAATTTCACAAATAAAGCATT
TTTTTCACTGCATTCTAGTTGTGGTTTGTCCAAACTCATCAATGTATCTTATCATGTCTGGATCAACTGG
ATAACTCAAGCTAACCAAAATCATCCCAAACTTCCCACCCCATACCCTATTACCACTGCCAATTACCTGT
GGTTTCATTTACTCTAAACCTGTGATTCCTCTGAATTATTTTCATTTTAAAGAAATTGTATTTGTTAAAT
ATGTACTACAAACTTAGTAGT
Features (pLannotate 1.2.2; 36 found; start..end, strand, type, name):
    377..634     +  LTR            5' LTR (truncated): truncated 5' long terminal repeat (LTR) from HIV-1
    681..806     +  misc_feature   HIV-1 Ψ: packaging signal of human immunodeficiency virus type 1
    790..1128    +  CDS            HIV-1 gag (fragment): gag protein from human immunodeficiency virus 1; gag
   1303..1536    +  misc_feature   RRE: The Rev response element (RRE) of HIV-1 allows for Rev-dependent mRNA export from the nucleus to the cytoplasm.
   1913..2013    +  CDS            Rev (fragment): human immunodeficiency virus 1 (HIV-1) Rev protein; rev; enhances nuclear export of unspliced and incompletely spliced viral mRNAs
   2063..2180    +  misc_feature   cPPT/CTS: central polypurine tract and central termination sequence of HIV-1
   2245..2619    -  CDS            BleoR: antibiotic-binding protein; Sh ble from Streptoalloteichus hindustanus; confers resistance to bleomycin, phleomycin, and Zeocin™
   2639..2686    -  promoter       EM7 promoter: synthetic bacterial promoter&nbsp
   2884..3095    +  promoter       EF-1α core promoter: core promoter for human elongation factor EF-1α
   3096..3209    +  intron         EF-1α intron A (fragment): intron upstream of the start codon of human EF-1α
   3835..4038    +  intron         EF-1α intron A: truncated intron upstream of the start codon of human EF-1α
   4047..4081    +  promoter       TRE3GV promoter (fragment): 3rd-generation Tet-responsive promoter that can be activated by binding of Tet-On® 3G, optimized for retroviral and lentiviral vectors
   4154..4477    +  CDS            IL15RA (fragment): I15RA_HUMAN - Experimental evidence at protein level: Swiss-Prot protein existence level 1. [Isoform 8]: Does not bind IL15. From Homo sapiens (Human).
   4535..4876    +  CDS            IL15 (fragment): IL15_HUMAN - Experimental evidence at protein level: Swiss-Prot protein existence level 1. Cytokine that stimulates the proliferation of T-lymphocytes (PubMed:8178155). Stimulation by IL15 requires interaction of IL15 with components of the IL2 receptor, including IL2RB and probably IL2RG but not IL2RA (PubMed:8178155). In neutrophils, stimulates phagocytosis probably by signaling through the IL15 receptor, composed of the subunits IL15RA, IL2RB and IL2RG, which results in kinase SYK activation (PubMed:15123770). From Homo sapiens (Human).
   4895..5481    +  misc_feature   IRES2: internal ribosome entry site (IRES) of the encephalomyocarditis virus (EMCV)
   5494..6201    +  CDS            mNeonGreen: mNeonGreen is a basic (constitutively fluorescent) green/yellow fluorescent protein published in 2013, derived from Branchiostoma lanceolatum. It is reported to be a very rapidly-maturing monomer with moderate acid sensitivity.
   6265..6861    +  CDS            PuroR: puromycin N-acetyltransferase; pac from Streptomyces alboniger; confers resistance to puromycin
   6879..7467    +  misc_feature   WPRE: woodchuck hepatitis virus posttranscriptional regulatory element
   7484..7552    +  CDS            nef (fragment): NEF_HV1Z2 - Experimental evidence at protein level: Swiss-Prot protein existence level 1. Extracellular Nef protein targets CD4(+) T-lymphocytes for apoptosis by interacting with CXCR4 surface receptors. From Human immunodeficiency virus type 1 group M subtype D (isolate Z2/CDC-Z34) (HIV-1).
   7554..7787    +  LTR            3' LTR (ΔU3): self-inactivating 3' long terminal repeat (LTR) from HIV-1
   7894..8118    +  polyA_signal   bGH poly(A) signal: bovine growth hormone polyadenylation signal
   8122..8143    +  promoter       SV40 promoter (fragment): SV40 enhancer and early promoter
   8164..8592    +  rep_origin     f1 ori (sequence partly withheld): f1 bacteriophage origin of replication; arrow indicates direction of (+) strand synthesis
   8606..8935    +  promoter       SV40 promoter: SV40 enhancer and early promoter
   8984..10009   +  CDS            HygR: aminoglycoside phosphotransferase from E. coli; aph(4)-Ia; confers resistance to hygromycin
  10019..10144   +  CDS            ble (fragment): BLE_KLEPN - Experimental evidence at protein level: Swiss-Prot protein existence level 1. Binding protein with a strong affinity to the bleomycin family of antibiotics. Binds to CL990; an antimitotic-antibiotic compound. From Klebsiella pneumoniae.
  10139..10260   +  polyA_signal   SV40 poly(A) signal: SV40 polyadenylation signal
  10331..10353   -  protein_bind   lac operator (fragment): The lac repressor binds to the lac operator to inhibit transcription in E. coli. This inhibition can be relieved by adding lactose or isopropyl-β-D-thiogalactopyranoside (IPTG). lac repressor encoded by lacI
  10357..10387   -  promoter       lac promoter: promoter for the E. coli lac operon
  10402..10423   -  protein_bind   CAP binding site: CAP binding activates transcription in the presence of cAMP. E. coli catabolite activator protein
  10436..10528   -  CDS            lacI (fragment): lac repressor; lacI; The lac repressor binds to the lac operator to inhibit transcription in E. coli. This inhibition can be relieved by adding lactose or isopropyl-β-D-thiogalactopyranoside (IPTG).
  10711..11299   -  rep_origin     ori: high-copy-number ColE1/pMB1/pBR322/pUC origin of replication
  11470..12330   -  CDS            AmpR: β-lactamase; bla; confers resistance to ampicillin, carbenicillin, and related antibiotics
  12331..12435   -  promoter       AmpR promoter: bla
  12483..12617   +  polyA_signal   SV40 poly(A) signal: SV40 polyadenylation signal
  12784..329     +  CDS            nef (fragment) (across the origin): NEF_HV1BR - Experimental evidence at protein level: Swiss-Prot protein existence level 1. Extracellular Nef protein targets CD4(+) T-lymphocytes for apoptosis by interacting with CXCR4 surface receptors (PubMed:14990729). From Human immunodeficiency virus type 1 group M subtype B (isolate BRU/LAI) (HIV-1).
