[The description below was written by a language model from this plasmid's Addgene catalogue record and pLannotate feature annotations shown in this document.]
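Description:
pGIPZ EF1a eIL15 IRES mNeonGreen-P2A-Puro is an HIV-1-based lentiviral transfer plasmid built on the pGIPZ backbone for constitutive transgene expression in human cells. It is maintained in E. coli through a high-copy ColE1/pUC-type origin with ampicillin selection, and the record lists a recombination-reducing strain, as is common for LTR-containing vectors. The viral portion runs from a truncated 5' LTR through the Ψ packaging signal, a gag fragment, the Rev response element and the cPPT/CTS to a self-inactivating ΔU3 3' LTR. This allows the intervening RNA to be packaged and integrated when packaging functions are supplied in trans, while the integrated LTRs lack promoter activity.

Within this region, the human EF1α promoter with its intron A drives a single bicistronic transcript. The first cistron is the engineered IL15, a 726 bp fusion consisting of the IL15Rα signal sequence, sushi domain and hinge joined by a linker to IL-15, so the cytokine is tethered to the receptor-α domain that normally presents it. An EMCV IRES then directs translation of mNeonGreen linked by a P2A self-cleaving peptide to puromycin N-acetyltransferase, so transduced cells can be tracked by green fluorescence and selected with puromycin. A WPRE downstream enhances transcript expression.

The annotation also detects an EM7-driven BleoR cassette in reverse orientation upstream of EF1α, as well as an f1 ori and an SV40 promoter–HygR cassette outside the LTRs; the catalogue entry does not list these as selection markers. A short TRE3GV promoter match near the insert is only a fragment. The associated publication concerns synthetic cytokines for improving NK92 cell-based therapies.
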