Addgene plasmid #248036: pGIPZ EF1a eIL15 IRES mNeonGreen-P2A-Puro
Purpose: Constitutively expresses an engineered version of IL15, mNeonGreen and a puromycin resistance gene in human cells
Depositing lab: Joshua Leonard. Depositing organization: Northwestern University. Publication: Comparative Evaluation of Synthetic Cytokines for Enhancing Production and Performance of NK92 Cell-Based Therapies. Deol S, Donahue PS, Mitrut RE, Hammitt-Kess IJ, Ahn J, Zhang B, Leonard JN. GEN Biotechnol. 2023 Jun 1;2(3):228-246. doi: 10.1089/genbio.2023.0024. Epub 2023 Jun 19. PubMed 37363412.
Backbone
  Vector backbone: pGIPZ
  Backbone size w/o insert (bp): 12064
  Vector type: Mammalian Expression, Lentiviral
  Selectable markers: Puromycin ; and mNeonGreen
Growth in bacteria
  Bacterial resistance: Ampicillin, 100 μg/mL
  Growth temperature: 30°C
  Growth strain: NEB Stable
  Copy number: High Copy
Gene/Insert
  Gene/Insert name: Engineered IL15
  Species: H. sapiens (human)
  Insert size (bp): 726
  Promoter: human EF1a
  Cloning method: Restriction Enzyme; 5′ cloning site NheI (unknown if destroyed); 3′ cloning site NotI (unknown if destroyed)
  Sequencing primers: 5′ atagaagaGaAcgggaccg; 3′ cctcacattgccaaaagacg
Resource information
  A portion of this plasmid was derived from a plasmid made by: Yannick Jacques (IL15 construct originally developed by Mortier et al., 2006; PMID 16284400)
Terms and licenses: Academic/Nonprofit Terms; Industry Terms: Not Available to Industry
Depositor comments: Engineered IL15 construct: IL15Ra signal sequence - IL15RA sushi domain - IL15RA hinge - linker - IL-15.
How to cite: pGIPZ EF1a eIL15 IRES mNeonGreen-P2A-Puro was a gift from Joshua Leonard (Addgene plasmid # 248036 ; http://n2t.net/addgene:248036 ; RRID:Addgene_248036)
